Addgene plasmid #25569: Pf-PPWD1
Purpose: Bacterial expression for structure determination; may not be full ORF
Depositing lab: Cheryl Arrowsmith. Depositing organization: University of Toronto.
Backbone
  Vector backbone: p15TV-L
  Backbone manufacturer: SGC
  Backbone size w/o insert (bp): 7746
  Vector type: Bacterial Expression
Growth in bacteria
  Bacterial resistance: Ampicillin, 100 μg/mL
  Growth temperature: 37°C
  Growth strain: DH5alpha
  Copy number: Low Copy
Gene/Insert
  Gene/Insert name: Pf-PPWD1 (alt names: PDB: 2FU0; cyclophilin, putative cyclosporin-binding domain; PFE0505w)
  Species: Plasmodium falciparum
  Insert size (bp): 477
  Entrez Gene: PFE0505w
  Tag / fusion protein: His (N terminal on insert)
  Cloning method: Restriction Enzyme
  Sequencing primers: 5′ T7; 3′ T7-term
Terms and licenses: Academic/Nonprofit Terms; Industry Terms: Not Available to Industry
Depositor comments: PDB: 2FU0 http://www.thesgc.org/structures/2FU0/
How to cite: Pf-PPWD1 was a gift from Cheryl Arrowsmith (Addgene plasmid # 25569 ; http://n2t.net/addgene:25569 ; RRID:Addgene_25569)
