[The description below was written by a language model from this plasmid's Addgene catalogue record.]
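Description:
Pf-PPWD1 is a bacterial expression plasmid built on the p15TV-L backbone from a structural genomics consortium, a vector of about 7.7 kb before insertion. It is maintained in E. coli under ampicillin selection and is recorded as low copy, with DH5alpha listed as the propagation strain. The record does not include a feature table, so the origin of replication and the exact promoter are not explicitly stated. However, the listed sequencing primers (T7 forward and T7 terminator reverse) suggest that the insert sits within a T7 promoter/terminator expression cassette, which would normally be driven in a host supplying T7 RNA polymerase.

The payload is a 477 bp fragment from Plasmodium falciparum gene PFE0505w, annotated as a cyclophilin, specifically its putative cyclosporin-binding domain, and named by analogy to PPWD1. It was inserted by restriction enzyme cloning and carries an N-terminal His tag, which allows purification of the recombinant protein by immobilised metal affinity chromatography. As the record notes, the insert may not be the full open reading frame; its small size and the domain annotation are consistent with a truncated construct designed around a single folded domain.

The stated purpose is bacterial production of protein for structure determination, and the depositor links the construct to a deposited crystal structure of this domain. It is therefore suited to producing the parasite cyclophilin domain for crystallography, biophysical characterisation or ligand-binding studies. The record lists it as available to academic and nonprofit users only.
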