>Addgene plasmid #25569 | Pf-PPWD1 | depositor partial sequence | sequence record 11973 | Author sequence
AAAAATACTCCTAAAAGTGCTATTATTTACACAACCATGGGAGATATACATATTTCACTTTTTTATAAAG
AATGCAAAAAAACAGTACAAAATTTCTCTGTTCATTCTATAAACGGATATTATAATAATTGCATTTTCCA
TCGAGTTATCAAACATTTTATGGTCCAAACGGGAGATCCTTCAGGTGATGGCACAGGTGGTGAAAGTATT
TGGGGAAATGAATTTGAAGATGAATTCTTTGACCATCTTAATCATTCCAAACCTTTTATGGTATCTATGG
CAAACTGTGGTCCAAATACTAATGGATCCCAGTTTTTTATAACCACTGTCCCATGTCCTTGGCTCGATTT
TAAACACACAGTTTTTGGTAAAGTAACCCAAGGAAGTAAAATTGTTTTGGATATAGAAAAGGTTCGTACG
GATAAAAGGGATAAGCCTTTAGAGGATATCAAAATATTAAATATAAAAATTAATAAT
