>Addgene plasmid #25569 | Pf-PPWD1 | addgene partial sequence | sequence record 31552 | 25569 with T7-term
AGCCGGATCCTCGAGTGCGGCCGCAAGCTTCGTCATCAATTATTAATTTTTATATTTAATATTTTGATAT
CCTCTAAAGGCTTATCCCTTTTATCCGTACGAACCTTTTCTATATCCAAAACAATTTTACTTCCTTGGGT
TACTTTACCAAAAACTGTGTGTTTAAAATCGAGCCAAGGACATGGGACAGTGGTTATAAAAAACTGGGAT
CCATTAGTATTTGGACCACAGTTTGCCATAGATACCATAAAAGGTTTGGAATGATTAAGATGGTCAAAGA
ATTCATCTTCAAATTCATTTCCCCAAATACTTTCACCACCTGTGCCATCACCTGAAGGATCTCCCGTTTG
GACCATAAAATGTTTGATAACTCGATGGAAAATGCAATTATTATAATATCCGTTTATAGAATGAACAGAG
AAATTTTGTACTGTTTTTTTGCATTCTTTATAAAAAAGTGAAATATGTATATCTCCCATGGTTGTGTAAA
TAATAGCACTTTTAGGAGTATTTTTGCCCTGGAAATACAAGTTTTCTCTGCCGCTGCTGTGATGATGATG
ATGATGGCTGCTGCCCATGGTATATCTCCTTCTTAAAGTTAAACAAAATTATTTCTAGAGGGGAATTGTT
ATCCGCTCACAATTCCCCTATAGTGAGTCGTATTAATTTCGCGGGATCGAGATCTCGATCCTCTACGCCG
GACGCATCGTGGCCGGCATCACCGGCGCCACAGGTGCGGTTGCTGGCGCCTATATCGCCGACATCACCGA
TGGGGAAGATCGGGCTCGCCACTTCGGGCTCATGAGCGCTTGTTTCGGCGTGGGTATGGTGGCAGGCCCC
GTGGCCGGGGGACTGTTGGGCGCCATCTCCTTGCATGCACCATTCCTTGCGGCGGCGGTGCTC
